Addgene plasmid #240159: pSMT3-lpqZ-HA
Purpose: expresses HA-tagged LpqZ in mycobacteria
Depositing lab: Wilbert Bitter. Depositing organization: Vrije Universiteit Amsterdam. Publication: A new role for lipoproteins LpqZ and FecB in orchestrating mycobacterial cell envelope biogenesis. Lissner R, Franklin A, Benedict ST, Charitou V, Speer A, Knol J, Jimenez C, Moynihan PJ, Nejentsev S, Kuijl C, Bitter W. mBio. 2025 Dec 12:e0211925. doi: 10.1128/mbio.02119-25. PubMed 41384969.
Backbone
  Vector backbone: pSMT3
  Backbone size w/o insert (bp): 5720
  Total vector size (bp): 6569
  Vector type: Bacterial Expression
Growth in bacteria
  Bacterial resistance: Hygromycin, 200 μg/mL
  Growth temperature: 37°C
  Growth strain: DH5alpha
  Copy number: Unknown
Gene/Insert
  Gene/Insert name: lpqZ
  Species: Mycobacterium marinum
  Insert size (bp): 849
  Entrez Gene: lpqZ (a.k.a. MMAR_4196)
  Promoter: HSP60
  Tag / fusion protein: HA (C terminal on backbone)
  Cloning method: Other
  Sequencing primers: 5′ CACAACGACGCGCCCGCTTTG
Terms and licenses: Academic/Nonprofit Terms; Industry Terms: Not Available to Industry
How to cite: pSMT3-lpqZ-HA was a gift from Wilbert Bitter (Addgene plasmid # 240159 ; http://n2t.net/addgene:240159 ; RRID:Addgene_240159)
