[The description below was written by a language model from this plasmid's Addgene catalogue record and pLannotate feature annotations shown in this document.]
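Description:
pSMT3-lpqZ-HA is a bacterial expression plasmid built on the pSMT3 backbone and designed to produce an HA-tagged version of the lipoprotein LpqZ in mycobacteria. The insert is the 849 bp lpqZ gene (MMAR_4196) from Mycobacterium marinum, placed under the HSP60 promoter, a strong promoter commonly used for expression in mycobacteria. The HA epitope is supplied by the backbone and fused to the C terminus of LpqZ, which allows the protein to be detected or pulled down with anti-HA antibodies. The catalogue lists a total size of 6,569 bp, while the sequenced record is 6,540 nt.

The automated feature table annotates only part of the plasmid. It identifies a high-copy ColE1/pUC-type origin for propagation in E. coli and a hygromycin phosphotransferase gene from Streptomyces hygroscopicus, matching the recorded hygromycin selection, a marker that can be used in both E. coli and mycobacteria. It also picks up cloning-vector remnants that are not expected to be functional here: a lac promoter with its operator and CAP binding site, short fragments of lacI and β-lactamase, and pieces of a pBluescript-type multiple cloning site. The lpqZ coding sequence, HA tag, HSP60 promoter and any mycobacterial replication origin are not annotated, and a stretch of nearly 3 kb after the hygromycin gene carries no features. These elements are therefore known only from the catalogue fields, and how the plasmid is maintained in mycobacteria is not stated. The associated work concerns the roles of LpqZ and FecB in mycobacterial cell envelope biogenesis, so the plasmid is suited to expression, complementation, or detection of tagged LpqZ in that context.
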