Features (pLannotate 1.2.2; 9 found; start..end, strand, type, name):
   1286..1309    -  misc_feature   MCS (fragment): pBluescript multiple cloning site
   1355..1371    -  protein_bind   lac operator: The lac repressor binds to the lac operator to inhibit transcription in E. coli. This inhibition can be relieved by adding lactose or isopropyl-β-D-thiogalactopyranoside (IPTG). lac repressor encoded by lacI
   1379..1409    -  promoter       lac promoter: promoter for the E. coli lac operon
   1424..1445    -  protein_bind   CAP binding site: CAP binding activates transcription in the presence of cAMP. E. coli catabolite activator protein
   1458..1550    -  CDS            lacI (fragment): lac repressor; lacI; The lac repressor binds to the lac operator to inhibit transcription in E. coli. This inhibition can be relieved by adding lactose or isopropyl-β-D-thiogalactopyranoside (IPTG).
   1733..2321    -  rep_origin     ori: high-copy-number ColE1/pMB1/pBR322/pUC origin of replication
   2493..2573    -  CDS            bla(M) (fragment): β-lactamase lacking the signal sequence; bla(M); allows cytosolic expression of β-lactamase
   2685..3677    +  CDS            hyg: KHYB_STRHY - Experimental evidence at protein level: Swiss-Prot protein existence level 1. The aminoglycoside phosphotransferases achieve inactivation of their antibiotic substrates by phosphorylation. From Streptomyces hygroscopicus.
   6510..5       -  misc_feature   MCS (fragment) (across the origin): pBluescript multiple cloning site
>Addgene plasmid #240159 | pSMT3-lpqZ-HA | addgene full sequence | sequence record 478130 | Addgene NGS Result
AGCTTCCGATGCCGGTGTTGGCGCCGGTGACCACAACGACGCGCCCGCTTTGATCGGGGGACGTCTGCGG
CCGACCATTTACGGGTCTTGTTGTCGTTGGCGGTCATGGGCCGAACATACTCACCCGGATCGGAGGGCCG
AGGTCACGGTCGAACGAGGGGCATGACCCGGTGCGGGGCTTCTTGCACTCGGCATAGGCGAGTGCTAAGA
ATAACGTTGGCACTCGCGACCGGTGAGTGCTAGGTCGGGACGGTGAGGCCAGGCCCGTCGTCGCTGCGAG
TGGCAGCGAGGACAACTTGAGCCGTCCGTCGCGGGCACTGCGCCCGGCCAGCGTAAGTAGCGGGGTTGCC
GTCACCCGGTGACCCCCGTTTCATCCCCGATCCGGAGGAATCACGCTAGCGTGAAAATCGGCAGGCTGGC
CGCGCTGCTGCTGACGGCGGCGCTTGTGGTCGCCGGTTGTGGGGGTGGCGACCGTCGCGGCGCCGCGGAG
CTGGTGGTCGGAGCCACGGCCGACTCCGAGTCGACGCTGCTGGCCGACATCTACGTCGCGGCCCTGCGGT
CATACGGATTCCCGGCGCGGGCCGCAACCGCCGCCGACCCGATGGCGAAATTGGACTCCGGTGACTTTAC
CGTGGTCCCCGCCTTCACCGGTGAGGTCTTGCGGGCGCTACAGCCAAGCGCCACGGCGCTTTCTGACAAA
GAGGTCTACCGGGCCATGGTCTCGGCGCTGCCGGAAGGCATTGCCGCTGGTGACTACGCCACCGCCGCCG
AAGACAAACCCGCACTGATGATCACCCAAGCCACCGCCGACGGGTGGGGGAGCAGCGAACTGTCCGTGCT
GGCGCGCCACTGCGACGGGCTGGTGGTCGGGAAGGTCGGCGGCGGCGCCACCCCGGCGATGGTGGGCCCG
TGCCGGCTGCCCGCGGCGGGTGAATTTCCCGACGGTGCCGCGATGTTCGCCCGGCTGCGCGACGGACGGC
TGACCGCCGCATGGACCAGCACCGCCAACCCCGCTGTTCCCGCCGGCCTGGTCATGCTGACCGACGGCAA
GCCCGCGCTGATCAGAGCCGAGAACGTGGTGCCGCTGTATCGGCGCAACGCGCTCAACGAACGTCAGCTG
CTGGCGGTCAACGAGGTGGGCGGTGTGCTGGACACCGCGGCGCTGGTGGACATGCGCCGCCAGGTTGCCG
GGGGTGCGGACCCGCAGGCGGTGGCCGCCGGTTGGCTGGGCGAGCATCCGCTGGGGCGTGGATCCTATCC
GTATGATGTTCCTGATTATGCTTAATCTAGAGCGGCCGCCACCGCGGTGCGAGCCAGATCTGGTAATCAT
GTCATAGCTGTTTCCTGTGTGAAATTGTTATCCGCTCACAATTCCACACAACATACGAGCCGGAAGCATA
AAGTGTAAAGCCTGGGGTGCCTAATGAGTGAGCTAACTCACATTAATTGCGTTGCGCTCACTGCCCGCTT
TCCAGTCGGGAAACCTGTCGTGCCAGCTGCATTAATGAATCGGCCAACGCGCGGGGAGAGGCGGTTTGCG
TATTGGGCGCTCTTCCGCTTCCTCGCTCACTGACTCGCTGCGCTCGGTCGTTCGGCTGCGGCGAGCGGTA
TCAGCTCACTCAAAGGCGGTAATACGGTTATCCACAGAATCAGGGGATAACGCAGGAAAGAACATGTGAG
CAAAAGGCCAGCAAAAGGCCAGGAACCGTAAAAAGGCCGCGTTGCTGGCGTTTTTCCATAGGCTCCGCCC
CCCTGACGAGCATCACAAAAATCGACGCTCAAGTCAGAGGTGGCGAAACCCGACAGGACTATAAAGATAC
CAGGCGTTTCCCCCTGGAAGCTCCCTCGTGCGCTCTCCTGTTCCGACCCTGCCGCTTACCGGATACCTGT
CCGCCTTTCTCCCTTCGGGAAGCGTGGCGCTTTCTCATAGCTCACGCTGTAGGTATCTCAGTTCGGTGTA
GGTCGTTCGCTCCAAGCTGGGCTGTGTGCACGAACCCCCCGTTCAGCCCGACCGCTGCGCCTTATCCGGT
AACTATCGTCTTGAGTCCAACCCGGTAAGACACGACTTATCGCCACTGGCAGCAGCCACTGGTAACAGGA
TTAGCAGAGCGAGGTATGTAGGCGGTGCTACAGAGTTCTTGAAGTGGTGGCCTAACTACGGCTACACTAG
AAGAACAGTATTTGGTATCTGCGCTCTGCTGAAGCCAGTTACCTTCGGAAAAAGAGTTGGTAGCTCTTGA
TCCGGCAAACAAACCACCGCTGGTAGCGGTGGTTTTTTTGTTTGCAAGCAGCAGATTACGCGCAGAAAAA
AAGGATCTCAAGAAGATCCTTTGATCTTTTCTACGGGGTCTGACGCTCAGTGGAACGAAAACTCACGTTA
AGGGATTTTGGTCATGAGATTATCAAAAAGGATCTTCACCTAGATCCTTTTAAATTAAAAATGAAGTTTT
AAATCAATCTAAAGTATATATGAGTAAACTTGGTCTGACAGTTACCAATGCTTAATCAGTGAGGCACCTA
TCTCAGCGATCTGTCTATTTCGTTCATCCATAGTTGCCTGACTCCCCGACGTGGCCGACCAGCCCGTCAT
CGTCAACGCCTGATCCGCGGTGCGGACAGGCCGTGTCGCGACCGGCCGTGCGGAATTAAGCCGGCCCGTA
CCCTGTGAATAGAGGTCCGCTGTGACACAAGAATCCCTGTTACTTCTCGACCGTATTGATTCGGATGATT
CCTACGCGAGCCTGCGGAACGACCAGGAATTCTGGGAGCCGCTGGCCCGCCGAGCCCTGGAGGAGCTCGG
GCTGCCGGTGCCGCCGGTGCTGCGGGTGCCCGGCGAGAGCACCAACCCCGTACTGGTCGGCGAGCCCGGC
CCGGTGATCAAGCTGTTCGGCGAGCACTGGTGCGGTCCGGAGAGCCTCGCGTCGGAGTCGGAGGCGTACG
CGGTCCTGGCGGACGCCCCGGTGCCGGTGCCCCGCCTCCTCGGCCGCGGCGAGCTGCGGCCCGGCACCGG
AGCCTGGCCGTGGCCCTACCTGGTGATGAGCCGGATGACCGGCACCACCTGGCGGTCCGCGATGGACGGC
ACGACCGACCGGAACGCGCTGCTCGCCCTGGCCCGCGAACTCGGCCGGGTGCTCGGCCGGCTGCACAGGG
TGCCGCTGACCGGGAACACCGTGCTCACCCCCCATTCCGAGGTCTTCCCGGAACTGCTGCGGGAACGCCG
CGCGGCGACCGTCGAGGACCACCGCGGGTGGGGCTACCTCTCGCCCCGGCTGCTGGACCGCCTGGAGGAC
TGGCTGCCGGACGTGGACACGCTGCTGGCCGGCCGCGAACCCCGGTTCGTCCACGGCGACCTGCACGGGA
CCAACATCTTCGTGGACCTGGCCGCGACCGAGGTCACCGGGATCGTCGACTTCACCGACGTCTATGCGGG
AGACTCCCGCTACAGCCTGGTGCAACTGCATCTCAACGCCTTCCGGGGCGACCGCGAGATCCTGGCCGCG
CTGCTCGACGGGGCGCAGTGGAAGCGGACCGAGGACTTCGCCCGCGAACTGCTCGCCTTCACCTTCCTGC
ACGACTTCGAGGTGTTCGAGGAGACCCCGCTGGATCTCTCCGGCTTCACCGATCCGGAGGAACTGGCGCA
GTTCCTCTGGGGGCCGCCGGACACCGCCCCCGGCGCCTGACGCCCCGGGCCGCCCGGCGCCGCCCCCGGC
CCCCGGCGGCCGCCGGGCGGAGCCCCGCCCGGCGGCCCGGGAGCCCCGGGCCCGCGCCGAAGCCCGCTGC
TGCGAGCCCGGAGCGGGCCGGCCGACGGCGGTGCGGGCCCGGCGGCGGACGCTCAGCAGCGGCGGGCGTG
AAAGGCCCTGGCATCCTCGATCATCTCCTCCAGGGTGGGTCGGCCGGGCTTCCATCCCAGCTCGGCAAGG
ATCAACGAGGACAGTCGCACGACGAAGTTCTTCTGGATCGCGCCCGTGCTGGAAGCACTCAACCTCGAAG
CGTGTGGTTGCGGAGCCATCTAGCAACCACACGAAACATGCGCAACGAACCGCGCAACGAACAACGCCTA
GAACTGGCCCTAGATGAGCTGACTCGTATCGTTGGTAAACCTAGTTTGACCAGCATGTTTTAACTACGTT
CGGTGAGCTGTCAACGGGGCCTGTAACGGCACAACGAACCGTGCAACGAGAGTGGCCACGGATGCCACCA
CAGGCACTACAACGGAGTTCGCCACGTACATCACCACAACCACCGATTCTGGCGGTGAGCTCCCCGATAT
TCAGCGGAAATGGCTTGGTATCGACCAAGATTCGTAGAACCCCGTCTCGTCTGGCTGGTATTCAAAACGG
GCGCAACGAAACACGCAACGAGACAGGCATGGCCCAAACCAGAAAACTAGCGTCTACCAGGACTTTTACC
TGTCCGACCCGTTGCAACGGAACCCCCCACGGAACCCCCGCGACACCCGCTCCCCAATTGCGTTAGAACA
GCGGTGGATTGTCGGCTTCGTTGTGGGCCTTTTGAGCCGCTTCCTGTTCTGCCGCACGCTCTTTCCTCGC
CCGATAGCCGAGTCGCTTAACGGTGTCCAGATGCAGCCCGAAATGTTTGGCCGTTTGCGGCCAAGAGTGG
CCCTCGTCGTCGTGATAGGCGCGGATGCGTTCGCGGCGTGCAGCCTGCTCGGCGAGCCACTCGCTGCGTT
CCTGCGCCACGAGCCGGACGACGTGGCGTTCGGATAGTCCGGTGATTCGAGCGCCTTCGGCGGCGGTCAC
GCGCCGCTTTTTGCGGACAGTCGGCTGCCGGTTGTAGCCGTCGCTGTAGCCGTCGCTCATAGCAATGCCT
CCATGGCTGACGCGGACTTTGCGCGCCGCGCAACTGTGCTCGCCGCCGTGCGCGCTGCTGCGCCCTTCCG
CGAGATGGCCGACTGGCGCGCACTGAGTGTGGCCTCGTAGACCACGATCCCGTCCGCCCAAATGCGCGAC
TTGGTTGTGATCCAACGCCAAATGCTGTTGGCGATGGCGCGGACCTCGCTGTCCGGTAGCGGTCCGGGAC
ACACGTCGTTGCACGGGAATTCGGCGTTTCGCGCGTGGCACTCGGCATAGATCGCGCGGCCGAGTCCGTC
CACGTTCCGGGTCGGCAGGTAGATCCGCATGAGGGCGGGACGATAGGCCCACAACCTGACGGAATCGAAC
AGTGCGCAATTCCGCCCTAGCGGCGTCGGAGCCGCTTTGTACGTGGTCTGCTGACGCCAGCGCGGCGGTG
GCATGTTCGCGCCGAGCTCGGCCTCGATGTGGCTGAGTGTGTAGAGATCTGAGTGGAGCCATTCCGTTTC
CCAGGCGATGTGGCCGGGGTTTTTGGTCATGAGGCCTGAGTAACTGCGGTCGCCGTCGACGGCGCGCCGA
AGGCCTTCGGCGCACGCCGCCATGTATGCGAGCGGCTTACGCCGCGCGTATTCGGTGCGTGGAACAGGGG
CGTTGAGTGCCCACACTGCGTGTGCGTGGCCGTTGGCGCGATTGCCCACGATCGCGTTGGGCAGCGGATG
GGACCCCCGGGCGCTGAGCGCTCGGAGCGCTGCGTCTGGATGGTCTACGTCCACGACCAGCAGGTTTGCC
AGCGCTGTTGGGTTCGCCTCGATGTACCGGCGGCCTAGGGCCGACGCGCGGCTTTGGCGGTAGATCCCCT
CGAGCAGATCGTCGCTTGCCAGCGGCCAGTACGGCAGCCAGAGCTGCTCAAATTCGTCGGCGACGTGGCT
CACGCTTGGTAGTAGACCACGATTAATCACCGGTGTATGGTCCGACACGAGCTCCAAGTCAGATATTTCG
CTGAGGGGCCACCCCACAACTGCACACTCCCCCGCTCTCCCGTCGAGCCCTGGTGGTGGAACACCAGCGA
CAGCCGAGCACCCCCAACCACCTGTACCAACCAGGAGGAACACATGCGTCGTTTCGAGGACGTTTCCGGG
CCGCTGAGAGCCGCTGTGGCGGCCGTACACGCCGCCTTAGACCCGTTAGACCCCCTGCCGCCTGAATGCG
CGGGTACGAGCCACACAGCGCCCGAACTTACGGAGCTGGTGGGCTCACCTGGCTTTATGGCGTACGAATC
GGCTGTGTGCGACCTGTTGGGCGAGGTGAGGTACGCGCTACTCACGCTGGCAAGGGCGACAGAGCCGCCC
CACCGAGCCCGCACGGCCGCGCGCGGTGTCAACAACCGGGTGAGTCGTGCACACCAGCAGGTGTTCGAGG
CTTGGCTCGAAGTGCAGGACATCGTGGCGAACGCCGCCCGATGAGCCGCGCCTTACGCTGGCTGCCAGCC
GTTCGCGGGCTGGTTGGTGCAGCGCGTCGAGCGGTTAGAGGCCCTGCGGTGTTCCACCACCGCAGGGCCT
CGCCCTTTTTAAGGCTGAATTTGCTTGTCTCCGAATCCAACTGGCTTGTCCAAGGGTGTATCTACGCTTA
ATCCAAAGTTCAAACGAGGGGATTACACATGACCAACTTCGATAACGTTCTCGGCTCGATGATCCCCGGG
GGCCCCCCCTCGAGGTCGACGGTATCGATA
